>Addgene plasmid #140085 | pET30a-His6-LOXCATmut | addgene full sequence | sequence record 311165 | Addgene NGS Result
TGGCGAATGGG
[124 nt withheld, positions 12-135]
C
[91 nt withheld, positions 137-227]
A
[49 nt withheld, positions 229-277]
CCTTTGACGTTGGAGTCCACGTTCTTT
[37 nt withheld, positions 305-341]
ACCCTATCTCGGTCTATTCTTTTGATTTATAAGGGATTTTGCCGATTTCGGCCTATTGGTTAAAAAATGA
GCTGATTTAACAAAAATTTAACGCGAATTTTAACAAAATATTAACGCTTACAATTTAGGTGGCACTTTTC
GGGGAAATGTGCGCGGAACCCCTATTTGTTTATTTTTCTAAATACATTCAAATATGTATCCGCTCATGAA
TTAATTCTTAGAAAAACTCATCGAGCATCAAATGAAACTGCAATTTATTCATATCAGGATTATCAATACC
ATATTTTTGAAAAAGCCGTTTCTGTAATGAAGGAGAAAACTCACCGAGGCAGTTCCATAGGATGGCAAGA
TCCTGGTATCGGTCTGCGATTCCGACTCGTCCAACATCAATACAACCTATTAATTTCCCCTCGTCAAAAA
TAAGGTTATCAAGTGAGAAATCACCATGAGTGACGACTGAATCCGGTGAGAATGGCAAAAGTTTATGCAT
TTCTTTCCAGACTTGTTCAACAGGCCAGCCATTACGCTCGTCATCAAAATCACTCGCATCAACCAAACCG
TTATTCATTCGTGATTGCGCCTGAGCGAGACGAAATACGCGATCGCTGTTAAAAGGACAATTACAAACAG
GAATCGAATGCAACCGGCGCAGGAACACTGCCAGCGCATCAACAATATTTTCACCTGAATCAGGATATTC
TTCTAATACCTGGAATGCTGTTTTCCCGGGGATCGCAGTGGTGAGTAACCATGCATCATCAGGAGTACGG
ATAAAATGCTTGATGGTCGGAAGAGGCATAAATTCCGTCAGCCAGTTTAGTCTGACCATCTCATCTGTAA
CATCATTGGCAACGCTACCTTTGCCATGTTTCAGAAACAACTCTGGCGCATCGGGCTTCCCATACAATCG
ATAGATTGTCGCACCTGATTGCCCGACATTATCGCGAGCCCATTTATACCCATATAAATCAGCATCCATG
TTGGAATTTAATCGCGGCCTAGAGCAAGACGTTTCCCGTTGAATATGGCTCATAACACCCCTTGTATTAC
TGTTTATGTAAGCAGACAGTTTTATTGTTCATGACCAAAATCCCTTAACGTGAGTTTTCGTTCCACTGAG
CGTCAGACCCCGTAGAAAAGATCAAAGGATCTTCTTGAGATCCTTTTTTTCTGCGCGTAATCTGCTGCTT
GCAAACAAAAAAACCACCGCTACCAGCGGTGGTTTGTTTGCCGGATCAAGAGCTACCAACTCTTTTTCCG
AAGGTAACTGGCTTCAGCAGAGCGCAGATACCAAATACTGTCCTTCTAGTGTAGCCGTAGTTAGGCCACC
ACTTCAAGAACTCTGTAGCACCGCCTACATACCTCGCTCTGCTAATCCTGTTACCAGTGGCTGCTGCCAG
TGGCGATAAGTCGTGTCTTACCGGGTTGGACTCAAGACGATAGTTACCGGATAAGGCGCAGCGGTCGGGC
TGAACGGGGGGTTCGTGCACACAGCCCAGCTTGGAGCGAACGACCTACACCGAACTGAGATACCTACAGC
GTGAGCTATGAGAAAGCGCCACGCTTCCCGAAGGGAGAAAGGCGGACAGGTATCCGGTAAGCGGCAGGGT
CGGAACAGGAGAGCGCACGAGGGAGCTTCCAGGGGGAAACGCCTGGTATCTTTATAGTCCTGTCGGGTTT
CGCCACCTCTGACTTGAGCGTCGATTTTTGTGATGCTCGTCAGGGGGGCGGAGCCTATGGAAAAACGCCA
GCAACGCGGCCTTTTTACGGTTCCTGGCCTTTTGCTGGCCTTTTGCTCACATGTTCTTTCCTGCGTTATC
CCCTGATTCTGTGGATAACCGTATTACCGCCTTTGAGTGAGCTGATACCGCTCGCCGCAGCCGAACGACC
GAGCGCAGCGAGTCAGTGAGCGAGGAAGCGGAAGAGCGCCTGATGCGGTATTTTCTCCTTACGCATCTGT
GCGGTATTTCACACCGCAATGGTGCACTCTCAGTACAATCTGCTCTGATGCCGCATAGTTAAGCCAGTAT
ACACTCCGCTATCGCTACGTGACTGGGTCATGGCTGCGCCCCGACACCCGCCAACACCCGCTGACGCGCC
CTGACGGGCTTGTCTGCTCCCGGCATCCGCTTACAGACAAGCTGTGACCGTCTCCGGGAGCTGCATGTGT
CAGAGGTTTTCACCGTCATCACCGAAACGCGCGAGGCAGCTGCGGTAAAGCTCATCAGCGTGGTCGTGAA
GCGATTCACAGATGTCTGCCTGTTCATCCGCGTCCAGCTCGTTGAGTTTCTCCAGAAGCGTTAATGTCTG
GCTTCTGATAAAGCGGGCCATGTTAAGGGCGGTTTTTTCCTGTTTGGTCACTGATGCCTCCGTGTAAGGG
GGATTTCTGTTCATGGGGGTAATGATACCGATGAAACGAGAGAGGATGCTCACGATACGGGTTACTGATG
ATGAACATGCCCGGTTACTGGAACGTTGTGAGGGTAAACAACTGGCGGTATGGATGCGGCGGGACCAGAG
AAAAATCACTCAGGGTCAATGCCAGCGCTTCGTTAATACAGATGTAGGTGTTCCACAGGGTAGCCAGCAG
CATCCTGCGATGCAGATCCGGAACATAATGGTGCAGGGCGCTGACTTCCGCGTTTCCAGACTTTACGAAA
CACGGAAACCGAAGACCATTCATGTTGTTGCTCAGGTCGCAGACGTTTTGCAGCAGCAGTCGCTTCACGT
TCGCTCGCGTATCGGTGATTCATTCTGCTAACCAGTAAGGCAACCCCGCCAGCCTAGCCGGGTCCTCAAC
GACAGGAGCACGATCATGCGCACCCGTGGGGCCGCCATGCCGGCGATAATGGCCTGCTTCTCGCCGAAAC
GTTTGGTGGCGGGACCAGTGACGAAGGCTTGAGCGAGGGCGTGCAAGATTCCGAATACCGCAAGCGACAG
GCCGATCATCGTCGCGCTCCAGCGAAAGCGGTCCTCGCCGAAAATGACCCAGAGCGCTGCCGGCACCTGT
CCTACGAGTTGCATGATAAAGAAGACAGTCATAAGTGCGGCGACGATAGTCATGCCCCGCGCCCACCGGA
AGGAGCTGACTGGGTTGAAGGCTCTCAAGGGCATCGGTCGAGATCCCGGTGCCTAATGAGTGAGCTAACT
TACATTAATTGCGTTGCGCTCACTGCCCGCTTTCCAGTCGGGAAACCTGTCGTGCCAGCTGCATTAATGA
ATCGGCCAACGCGCGGGGAGAGGCGGTTTGCGTATTGGGCGCCAGGGTGGTTTTTCTTTTCACCAGTGAG
ACGGGCAACAGCTGATTGCCCTTCACCGCCTGGCCCTGAGAGAGTTGCAGCAAGCGGTCCACGCTGGTTT
GCCCCAGCAGGCGAAAATCCTGTTTGATGGTGGTTAACGGCGGGATATAACATGAGCTGTCTTCGGTATC
GTCGTATCCCACTACCGAGATGTCCGCACCAACGCGCAGCCCGGACTCGGTAATGGCGCGCATTGCGCCC
AGCGCCATCTGATCGTTGGCAACCAGCATCGCAGTGGGAACGATGCCCTCATTCAGCATTTGCATGGTTT
GTTGAAAACCGGACATGGCACTCCAGTCGCCTTCCCGTTCCGCTATCGGCTGAATTTGATTGCGAGTGAG
ATATTTATGCCAGCCAGCCAGACGCAGACGCGCCGAGACAGAACTTAATGGGCCCGCTAACAGCGCGATT
TGCTGGTGACCCAATGCGACCAGATGCTCCACGCCCAGTCGCGTACCGTCTTCATGGGAGAAAATAATAC
TGTTGATGGGTGTCTGGTCAGAGACATCAAGAAATAACGCCGGAACATTAGTGCAGGCAGCTTCCACAGC
AATGGCATCCTGGTCATCCAGCGGATAGTTAATGATCAGCCCACTGACGCGTTGCGCGAGAAGATTGTGC
ACCGCCGCTTTACAGGCTTCGACGCCGCTTCGTTCTACCATCGACACCACCACGCTGGCACCCAGTTGAT
CGGCGCGAGATTTAATCGCCGCGACAATTTGCGACGGCGCGTGCAGGGCCAGACTGGAGGTGGCAACGCC
AATCAGCAACGACTGTTTGCCCGCCAGTTGTTGTGCCACGCGGTTGGGAATGTAATTCAGCTCCGCCATC
GCCGCTTCCACTTTTTCCCGCGTTTTCGCAGAAACGTGGCTGGCCTGGTTCACCACGCGGGAAACGGTCT
GATAAGAGACACCGGCATACTCTGCGACATCGTATAACGTTACTGGTTTCACATTCACCACCCTGAATTG
ACTCTCTTCCGGGCGCTATCATGCCATACCGCGAAAGGTTTTGCGCCATTCGATGGTGTCCGGGATCTCG
ACGCTCTCCCTTATGCGACTCCTGCATTAGGAAGCAGCCCAGTAGTAGGTTGAGGCCGTTGAGCACCGCC
GCCGCAAGGAATGGTGCATGCAAGGAGATGGCGCCCAACAGTCCCCCGGCCACGGGGCCTGCCACCATAC
CCACGCCGAAACAAGCGCTCATGAGCCCGAAGTGGCGAGCCCGATCTTCCCCATCGGTGATGTCGGCGAT
ATAGGCGCCAGCAACCGCACCTGTGGCGCCGGTGATGCCGGCCACGATGCGTCCGGCGTAGAGGATCGAG
ATCGATCTCGATCCCGCGAAATTAATACGACTCACTATAGGGGAATTGTGAGCGGATAACAATTCCCCTC
TAGAAATAATTTTGTTTAACTTTAAGAAGGAGATATACATATGCACCATCATCATCATCATTCTTCTGGT
CTGGTGCCACGCGGTTCTGGTATGAAAGAAACCGCTGCTGCTAAATTCGAACGCCAGCACATGGACAGCC
CAGATCTGGGTACCGACGACGACGACAAGGCCATGGCTGATATCGGATCCGAATTCGAGCTCAGCCAACA
CAATGAGAAGAATCCGCATCAACATCAAAGCCCGCTGCACGATAGCAGCGAGGCGAAGCCGGGTATGGAC
AGCCTGGCGCCGGAGGACGGTAGCCACCGTCCGGCGGCGGAACCGACCCCGCCGGGCGCGCAGCCGACCG
CGCCGGGTAGCCTGAAGGCGCCGGATACCCGTAACGAGAAACTGAACAGCCTGGAAGACGTGCGTAAGGG
TAGCGAGAACTACGCGCTGACCACCAACCAGGGCGTTCGTATCGCGGACGATCAAAACAGCCTGCGTGCG
GGCAGCCGTGGTCCGACCCTGCTGGAGGATTTTATTCTGCGTGAAAAAATCACCCACTTCGACCACGAGC
GTATTCCGGAACGTATTGTGCATGCGCGTGGCAGCGCGGCGCATGGTTACTTCCAGCCGTATAAGAGCCT
GAGCGACATTACCAAAGCGGATTTTCTGAGCGACCCGAACAAGATCACCCCGGTGTTTGTTCGTTTCAGC
ACCGTGCAAGGTGGCGCGGGTAGCGCGGATACCGTTCGTGACATTCGTGGCTTTGCGACCAAATTCTACA
CCGAGGAAGGCATCTTTGATCTGGTTGGTAACAACACCCCGATCTTCTTTATTCAGGATGCGCACAAGTT
TCCGGACTTCGTGCACGCGGTTAAACCGGAGCCGCACTGGGCGATTCCGCAGGGTCAAAGCGCGCACGAT
ACCTTCTGGGACTACGTGAGCCTGCAACCGGAAACCCTGCACAACGTTATGTGGGCGATGAGCGACCGTG
GTATCCCGCGTAGCTATCGTACCATGGAGGGCTTTGGTATTCACACCTTCCGTCTGATCAACGCGGAAGG
CAAGGCGACCTTTGTGCGTTTCCACTGGAAACCGCTGGCGGGTAAAGCGAGCCTGGTTTGGGACGAGGCG
CAGAAACTGACCGGTCGTGACCCGGATTTCCACCGTCGTGAACTGTGGGAGGCGATTGAAGCGGGCGATT
TTCCGGAATACGAGCTGGGTTTCCAACTGATCCCGGAGGAAGATGAATTCAAGTTTGACTTCGATCTGCT
GGACCCGACCAAACTGATCCCGGAGGAACTGGTGCCGGTTCAGCGTGTGGGCAAGATGGTTCTGAACCGT
AACCCGGACAACTTCTTTGCGGAAAACGAGCAAGCGGCGTTTCACCCGGGCCACATTGTGCCGGGTCTGG
ATTTCACCAACGACCCGCTGCTGCAGGGTCGTCTGTTTAGCTATACCGATACCCAAATCAGCCGTCTGGG
TGGCCCGAACTTTCACGAGATCCCGATTAACCGTCCGACCTGCCCGTACCACAACTTCCAGCGTGATGGC
ATGCACCGTATGGGTATTGACACCAACCCGGCGAACTATGAGCCGAACAGCATCAACGACAACTGGCCGC
GTGAAACCCCGCCGGGTCCGAAGCGTGGTGGCTTTGAGAGCTACCAAGAGCGTGTGGAGGGTAACAAAGT
TCGTGAGCGTAGCCCGAGCTTCGGCGAATACTATAGCCACCCGCGTCTGTTTTGGCTGAGCCAGACCCCG
TTCGAACAACGTCACATCGTTGATGGTTTTAGCTTCGAGCTGAGCAAGGTGGTTCGTCCGTATATTCGTG
AACGTGTGGTTGATCAGCTGGCGCACATCGACCTGACCCTGGCGCAAGCGGTGGCGAAAAACCTGGGCAT
TGAGCTGACCGACGATCAGCTGAACATCACCCCGCCGCCGGATGTTAACGGTCTGAAGAAAGACCCGAGC
CTGAGCCTGTACGCGATTCCGGACGGCGATGTGAAGGGTCGTGTGGTTGCGATCCTGCTGAACGATGAGG
TTCGTAGCGCGGACCTGCTGGCGATCCTGAAGGCGCTGAAGGCGAAAGGCGTGCACGCGAAACTGCTGTA
TAGCCGTATGGGCGAAGTGACCGCGGACGATGGTACCGTTCTGCCGATTGCGGCGACCTTTGCGGGTGCG
CCGAGCCTGACCGTTGACGCGGTGATCGTTCCGTGCGGCAACATCGCGGACATTGCGGATAACGGTGACG
CGAACTACTATCTGATGGAAGCGTACAAGCACCTGAAACCGATTGCGCTGGCGGGCGATGCGCGTAAGTT
TAAAGCGACCATCAAAATTGCGGACCAGGGCGAGGAAGGTATCGTGGAGGCGGATAGCGCGGACGGTAGC
TTCATGGACGAACTGCTGACCCTGATGGCGGCGCACCGTGTTTGGAGCCGTATCCCGAAGATTGATAAAA
TTCCGGCGGCGAGCGGTGCGGGTGGCAGCGAGGGTGGCGGTAGCGAAGGCGGTACCAGCGGTGCGACCAA
CAACAACGACATTGAGTACAACGCGCCGAGCGAAATTAAGTACATCGATGTGGTTAACACCTATGACCTG
GAGGAAGAGGCGAGCAAAGTGGTTCCGCACGGCGGTTTTAACTACATCGCGGGCGCGAGCGGTGATGAGT
GGACCAAGCGTGCGAACGACCGTGCGTGGAAGCACAAACTGCTGTATCCGCGTCTGGCGCAGGATGTGGA
GGCGCCGGACACCAGCACCGAAATTCTGGGTCACAAGATCAAAGCGCCGTTCATTATGGCGCCGATTGCG
GCGCATGGTCTGGCGCACACCACCAAAGAGGCGGGTACCGCGCGTGCGGTTAGCGAATTCGGCACCATTA
TGAGCATCAGCGCGTACAGCGGTGCGACCTTTGAAGAAATTAGCGAGGGTCTGAACGGCGGTCCGCGTTG
GTTCCAAATTTATATGGCGAAGGACGATCAGCAAAACCGTGATATCCTGGACGAAGCGAAAAGCGATGGC
GCGACCGCGATCATTCTGACCGCGGACAGCACCGTGAGCGGTAACCGTGACCGTGATGTGAAGAACAAAT
TTGTTTACCCGTTCGGCATGCCGATTGTTCAGCGTTATCTGCGTGGCACCGCGGAGGGTATGAGCCTGAA
CAACATTTACGGTGCGAGCAAGCAAAAAATCAGCCCGCGTGACATTGAAGAAATTGCGGGTCACAGCGGT
CTGCCGGTGTTCGTTAAGGGTATCCAGCACCCGGAAGACGCGGATATGGCGATTAAACGTGGCGCGAGCG
GTATCTGGGTTAGCAACGCGGGTGCGGCGCAACTGTATGAAGCGCCGGGTAGCTTTGATACCCTGCCGGC
GATTGCGGAACGTGTTAACAAGCGTGTGCCGATCGTTTTCGACAGCGGCGTGCGTCGTGGTGAACACGTT
GCGAAAGCGCTGGCGAGCGGTGCGGATGTGGTTGCGCTGGGTCGTCCGGTGCTGTTTGGTCTGGCGCTGG
GCGGTTGGCAGGGTGCGTACAGCGTGCTGGATTATTTCCAAAAAGACCTGACCCGTGTTATGCAGCTGAC
CGGTAGCCAAAATGTTGAGGACCTGAAGGGCCTGGACCTGTTTGATAACCCGTATGGCTATGAGTATTAA
CTCGAGCACCACCACCACCACCACTGAGATCCGGCTGCTAACAAAGCCCGAAAGGAAGCTGAGTTGGCTG
CTGCCACCGCTGAGCAATAACTAGCATAACCCCTTGGGGCCTCTAAACGGGTCTTGAGGGGTTTTTTGCT
GAAAGGAGGAACTATATCCGGAT
Features (pLannotate 1.2.2; 21 found; start..end, strand, type, name):
     12..440     +  rep_origin     f1 ori (sequence partly withheld): f1 bacteriophage origin of replication; arrow indicates direction of (+) strand synthesis
    493..550     +  promoter       AmpR promoter (fragment): bla
    559..1374    -  CDS            KanR: aminoglycoside phosphotransferase; aph(3')-Ia; confers resistance to kanamycin in bacteria or G418 (Geneticin®) in eukaryotes
   1496..2084    +  rep_origin     ori: high-copy-number ColE1/pMB1/pBR322/pUC origin of replication
   2270..2409    -  misc_feature   bom: basis of mobility region from pBR322
   2511..2702    -  CDS            rop: Rop protein, which maintains plasmids at low copy number; rop
   2719..3099    +  CDS            YPB1_ECOLX: Protein predicted: Swiss-Prot protein existence level 4. From Escherichia coli.
   3171..3462    -  CDS            TcR (fragment): tetracycline efflux protein; tet; confers resistance to tetracycline
   3477..3498    -  protein_bind   CAP binding site: CAP binding activates transcription in the presence of cAMP. E. coli catabolite activator protein
   3511..4593    -  CDS            lacI: lac repressor; lacI; The lac repressor binds to the lac operator to inhibit transcription in E. coli. This inhibition can be relieved by adding lactose or isopropyl-β-D-thiogalactopyranoside (IPTG).
   4594..4671    -  promoter       lacI promoter: lacI
   4679..4958    -  CDS            TcR (fragment): tetracycline efflux protein; tet; confers resistance to tetracycline
   4984..5002    +  promoter       T7 promoter: promoter for bacteriophage T7 RNA polymerase
   5003..5027    +  protein_bind   lac operator: The lac repressor binds to the lac operator to inhibit transcription in E. coli. This inhibition can be relieved by adding lactose or isopropyl-β-D-thiogalactopyranoside (IPTG). lac repressor encoded by lacI
   5042..5064    +  RBS            RBS: efficient ribosome binding site from bacteriophage T7 gene 10 (Olins and Rangwala, 1989)
   5126..5170    +  CDS            S-Tag: affinity and epitope tag derived from pancreatic ribonuclease A
   5231..7489    +  CDS            katE: CATE_ECOLI - Experimental evidence at protein level: Swiss-Prot protein existence level 1. Decomposes hydrogen peroxide into water and oxygen; serves to protect cells from the toxic effects of hydrogen peroxide. From Escherichia coli (strain K12).
   7550..8656    +  CDS            lctO (fragment): LA2M_STRIN - Protein inferred from homology: Swiss-Prot protein existence level 3. Involved in the L-lactate aerobic metabolism. From Streptococcus iniae (Streptococcus shiloi).
   8678..8695    +  CDS            9xHis (fragment): 9xHis affinity tag
   8705..8754    +  CDS            SET1 (fragment): solubility-enhancement tag derived from T7 phage gene 10B
   8762..8809    +  terminator     T7 terminator: transcription terminator for bacteriophage T7 RNA polymerase
