[The description below was written by a language model from this plasmid's Addgene catalogue record and pLannotate feature annotations shown in this document.]
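Description:
pET30a-His6-LOXCATmut is a bacterial expression plasmid built on the pET30a backbone for T7-driven production of a recombinant fusion enzyme in E. coli. It is propagated through a ColE1/pBR322-type origin accompanied by the bom site and rop gene, and is selected with kanamycin through the aph(3')-Ia resistance gene. An f1 origin is also present. Short tetracycline-resistance fragments flanking the lacI region appear to be backbone remnants. The full sequence record is 8,834 nt, so the catalogue "backbone size without insert" of about 8.8 kb seems to correspond to the whole plasmid rather than the empty vector.

The expression cassette consists of a T7 promoter with an adjacent lac operator, the T7 gene 10 ribosome binding site and a T7 terminator. The plasmid-borne lacI repressor keeps transcription off until IPTG is added in a host that supplies T7 RNA polymerase. The roughly 3.6 kb insert encodes LOXCAT, a fusion of lactate oxidase from A. viridans and catalase from E. coli. In the annotated sequence the katE catalase reading frame lies upstream of the lactate oxidase portion, which is detected only by homology to a streptococcal lctO. The oxidase carries H265A and R268A substitutions that render it catalytically dead.

The catalogue lists an N-terminal His6 tag from the backbone. The feature table annotates an S-tag upstream of the fusion and a His stretch downstream of it, but no N-terminal His feature, so the tag arrangement should be checked against the sequence. The construct serves as the inactive control for His6-LOXCAT, an engineered enzyme designed to act on circulating lactate and relieve intracellular NADH:NAD+ imbalance.
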