Addgene plasmid #140085: pET30a-His6-LOXCATmut
Purpose: A control for His6-LOXCAT where LOX is catalytically dead (mutations H265A and R268A)
Depositing lab: Vamsi Mootha. Depositing organization: Massachusetts General Hospital. Publication: An engineered enzyme that targets circulating lactate to alleviate intracellular NADH:NAD(+) imbalance. Patgiri A, Skinner OS, Miyazaki Y, Schleifer G, Marutani E, Shah H, Sharma R, Goodman RP, To TL, Robert Bao X, Ichinose F, Zapol WM, Mootha VK. Nat Biotechnol. 2020 Jan 13. pii: 10.1038/s41587-019-0377-7. doi: 10.1038/s41587-019-0377-7. PubMed 31932725.
Backbone
  Vector backbone: pET30a
  Backbone size w/o insert (bp): 8838
  Vector type: Bacterial Expression
Growth in bacteria
  Bacterial resistance: Kanamycin, 50 μg/mL
  Growth temperature: 37°C
  Growth strain: DH5alpha
  Copy number: High Copy
Gene/Insert
  Gene/Insert name: A fusion of lactate oxidase from A. viridans and catalase from E. coli
  Species: Lactate oxidase from A. viridans and Catalase from E. coli
  Insert size (bp): 3600
  Mutation: Mutation in H265A and R268A in LOX (used original numbering for LOX)
  Promoter: T7
  Tag / fusion protein: His6 (N terminal on backbone)
  Cloning method: Restriction Enzyme; 5′ cloning site NdeI (unknown if destroyed); 3′ cloning site XhoI (unknown if destroyed)
  Sequencing primers: 5′ TTGTGAGCGGATAACAATTCCCC; 3′ AAGGGGTTATGCTAGTTATTGCTCAG
Resource information
  A portion of this plasmid was derived from a plasmid made by: Synthesized by Genscript Biotech
Terms and licenses: Academic/Nonprofit Terms; Industry Terms: Not Available to Industry
How to cite: pET30a-His6-LOXCATmut was a gift from Vamsi Mootha (Addgene plasmid # 140085 ; http://n2t.net/addgene:140085 ; RRID:Addgene_140085)
